Addgene plasmid #203152: Salsa-BC311-P4G3
Purpose: Expression of barcoded reporter plasmid for PRESTO-Salsa; EGFP/BC311
Depositing lab: Noah Palm. Depositing organization: Yale University. Publication: Highly multiplexed bioactivity screening reveals human and microbiota metabolome-GPCRome interactions. Chen H, Rosen CE, Gonzalez-Hernandez JA, Song D, Potempa J, Ring AM, Palm NW. Cell. 2023 Jul 6;186(14):3095-3110.e19. doi: 10.1016/j.cell.2023.05.024. Epub 2023 Jun 14. PubMed 37321219.
Backbone
  Vector backbone: pCER206
  Vector type: Mammalian Expression
Growth in bacteria
  Bacterial resistance: Ampicillin, 100 μg/mL
  Growth temperature: 37°C
  Growth strain: DH5alpha
  Copy number: High Copy
Gene/Insert
  Gene/Insert name: EGFP/BC311
  Species: Synthetic
  Insert size (bp): 730
  Promoter: Tet Response Element (TRE)
  Cloning method: Restriction Enzyme; 5′ cloning site BsrGI (not destroyed); 3′ cloning site HindIII (not destroyed)
  Sequencing primers: 5′ Custom primer (GAAGCGCGATCACATGG)
Terms and licenses: Academic/Nonprofit Terms; Industry Terms: Not Available to Industry
How to cite: Salsa-BC311-P4G3 was a gift from Noah Palm (Addgene plasmid # 203152 ; http://n2t.net/addgene:203152 ; RRID:Addgene_203152)
