[The description below was written by a language model from this plasmid's Addgene catalogue record and pLannotate feature annotations shown in this document.]
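Description:
Salsa-BC311-P4G3 is a 5.1 kb mammalian expression reporter plasmid built on the pCER206 backbone, one member of a barcoded reporter series made for PRESTO-Salsa, a highly multiplexed screening method for GPCR bioactivity. It is propagated in E. coli as a high-copy plasmid through a ColE1/pUC-type origin and selected with ampicillin via the β-lactamase gene and its native promoter. No mammalian selection marker is annotated. Short matches to lacI, SV40 large T antigen and an aminoglycoside phosphotransferase appear to be backbone remnants rather than functional genes.

The payload is a synthetic insert of about 730 bp, recorded as EGFP/BC311, placed under a Tet Response Element promoter. The feature table shows a central tetO-containing response element that appears to be arranged bidirectionally. On one side, a TRE3G-type promoter fragment drives the mammalian codon-optimized EGFP coding sequence, followed by a short polylinker region and an SV40 polyadenylation signal (annotated on the opposite strand). On the other side, a minimal CMV promoter points toward a polylinker fragment, a rabbit β-globin intron, globin exon sequence and a β-globin poly(A) signal, with no coding sequence annotated in that arm. The BC311 barcode is not itself annotated, but the BsrGI and HindIII cloning sites suggest that it lies immediately downstream of EGFP, where it would be carried in the reporter transcript.

Transcription from a TRE depends on a tetracycline-controlled transactivator, so barcode and EGFP expression would report transactivator activity in the cell. A unique barcode per plasmid would let many reporters be pooled and read out by sequencing. The record does not spell out the assay design, or what the "P4G3" in the name denotes.
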