Features (pLannotate 1.2.2; 17 found; start..end, strand, type, name):
      2..55      +  CDS            lacI (fragment): lac repressor; lacI; The lac repressor binds to the lac operator to inhibit transcription in E. coli. This inhibition can be relieved by adding lactose or isopropyl-β-D-thiogalactopyranoside (IPTG).
    388..443     -  polyA_signal   β-globin poly(A) signal: rabbit β-globin polyadenylation signal (Gil and Proudfoot, 1987)
    518..640     -  CDS            HBB: HBB_COLGU - Experimental evidence at transcript level: Swiss-Prot protein existence level 2. Involved in oxygen transport from the lung to the various peripheral tissues. From Colobus guereza (Mantled guereza) (Eastern black-and-white colobus monkey).
    644..1216    -  intron         β-globin intron: intron from rabbit β-globin gene
   1312..1343    -  misc_feature   MCS (fragment): pUC18/19 multiple cloning site
   1437..1475    -  promoter       minimal CMV promoter: human cytomegalovirus (CMV) immediate early promoter
   1493..1708    -  protein_bind   tetracycline response element (fragment): contains seven copies of the tetracycline operator tetO tetracycline repressor TetR
   1708..1753    +  promoter       TRE3GV promoter (fragment): 3rd-generation Tet-responsive promoter that can be activated by binding of Tet-On® 3G, optimized for retroviral and lentiviral vectors
   1829..1856    +  misc_feature   MCS (fragment): pBluescript multiple cloning site
   1861..2580    +  CDS            EGFP: the original enhanced GFP (Yang et al., 1996) mammalian codon-optimized
   2588..2613    +  misc_feature   MCS (fragment): pBluescript multiple cloning site
   2627..2761    -  polyA_signal   SV40 poly(A) signal: SV40 polyadenylation signal
   2784..2867    -  CDS            large T antigen (fragment): large T antigen from SV40 (simian virus 40)
   2861..3091    -  CDS            str (fragment): STR_KLEPN - Protein inferred from homology: Swiss-Prot protein existence level 3. The aminoglycoside phosphotransferases achieve inactivation of their antibiotic substrates by phosphorylation. From Klebsiella pneumoniae.
   3210..3314    +  promoter       AmpR promoter: bla
   3315..4175    +  CDS            AmpR: β-lactamase; bla; confers resistance to ampicillin, carbenicillin, and related antibiotics
   4346..4934    +  rep_origin     ori: high-copy-number ColE1/pMB1/pBR322/pUC origin of replication
>Addgene plasmid #203152 | Salsa-BC311-P4G3 | addgene full sequence | sequence record 421488 | Addgene NGS Result
AGCGCCCAATACGCAAACCGCCTCTCCCCGCGCGTTGGCCGATTCATTAATGCAGTCGAGGGATCTCCAT
AAGAGAAGAGGGACAGCTATGACTGGGAGTAGTCAGGAGAGGAGGAAAAATCTGGCTAGTAAAACATGTA
AGGAAAATTTTAGGGATGTTAAAGAAAAAAATAACACAAAACAAAATATAAAAAAAATCTAACCTCAAGT
CAAGGCTTTTCTATGGAATAAGGAATGGACAGCAGGGGGCTGTTTCATATACTGATGACCTCTTTATAGC
CAACCTTTGTTCATGGCAGCCAGCATATGGGCATATGTTGCCAAACTCTAAACCAAATACTCATTCTGAT
GTTTTAAATGATTTGCCCTCCCATATGTCCTTCCGAGTGAGAGACACAAAAAATTCCAACACACTATTGC
AATGAAAATAAATTTCCTTTATTAGCCAGAAGTCAGATGCTCAAGGGGCTTCATGATGTCCCCATAATTT
TTGGCAGAGGGAAAAAGATCGATCTCAGTGGTATTTGTGAGCCAGGGCATTGGCCACACCAGCCACCACC
TTCTGATAGGCAGCCTGCACCTGAGGAGTGAATTCTTTGCCAAAATGATGAGACAGCACAACAACCAGCA
CGTTGCCCAGGAGCTGTAGGAAAGAGAAGAAGGCATGAACATGGTTAGCAGAGGGGCCCGGTTTGGACTC
AGAGTATTTTATCCTCATCTCAAACAGTGTATATCATTGTAACCATAAAGAGAAAGGCAGGATGATGACC
AGGGTGTAGTTGTTTCTACCAATAAGAATATTTCCACGCCAGCCAGAATTTATATGCAGAAATATTCTAC
CTTATCATTTAATTATAACAATTGTTCTCTAAAACTGTGCTGAAGTACAATATAATATACCCTGATTGCC
TTGAAAAAAAAGTGATTAGAGAAAGTACTTACAATCTGACAAATAAACAAAAGTGAATTTAAAAATTCGT
TACAAATGCAAGCTAAAGTTTAACGAAAAAGTTACAGAAAATGAAAAGAAAATAAGAGGAGACAATGGTT
GTCAACAGAGTAGAAAGTGAAAGAAACAAAATTATCATGAGGGTCCATGGTGATACAAGGGACATCTTCC
CATTCTAAACAACACCCTGAAAACTTTGCCCCCTCCATATAACATGAATTTTACAATAGCGAAAAAGAAA
GAACAATCAAGGGTCCCCAAACTCACCCTGAAGTTCTCAGCTCTAGAGATATCGTCGAGGCCGCGCTAGC
GTTTAAACTGTCGACCTTAATTAAGAGATCTGCTCGAGGCGCGTCAGCTGACTAGAGGATCCCCGGGTAC
CGAGCTCGAATTCGGGGCCGCGGAGGCTGGATCGGTCCCGGTGTCTTCTATGGAGGTCAAAACAGCGTGG
ATGGCGTCTCCAGGCGATCTGACGGTTCACTAAACGAGCTCTGCTTATATAGGCCTCCCACCGTACACGC
CTACCTCGACCCGGGTACCGAGCTCGACTTTCACTTTTCTCTATCACTGATAGGGAGTGGTAAACTCGAC
TTTCACTTTTCTCTATCACTGATAGGGAGTGGTAAACTCGACTTTCACTTTTCTCTATCACTGATAGGGA
GTGGTAAACTCGACTTTCACTTTTCTCTATCACTGATAGGGAGTGGTAAACTCGACTTTCACTTTTCTCT
ATCACTGATAGGGAGTGGTAAACTCGACCTATATAAGCAGAGCTCGTTTAGTGAACCGTCAGATCGCCTG
GAGACGCCATCCACGCTGTTTTGACCTCCATAGAAGACACCGGGACCGATCCAGCCTCCGCGGCCCCGAA
TTCCTGCAGCGGCCGCTCTAGAACTAGTGGATCCCCGCGGATGGTGAGCAAGGGCGAGGAGCTGTTCACC
GGGGTGGTGCCCATCCTGGTCGAGCTGGACGGCGACGTAAACGGCCACAAGTTCAGCGTGTCCGGCGAGG
GCGAGGGCGATGCCACCTACGGCAAGCTGACCCTGAAGTTCATCTGCACCACCGGCAAGCTGCCCGTGCC
CTGGCCCACCCTCGTGACCACCCTGACCTACGGCGTGCAGTGCTTCAGCCGCTACCCCGACCACATGAAG
CAGCACGACTTCTTCAAGTCCGCCATGCCCGAAGGCTACGTCCAGGAGCGCACCATCTTCTTCAAGGACG
ACGGCAACTACAAGACCCGCGCCGAGGTGAAGTTCGAGGGCGACACCCTGGTGAACCGCATCGAGCTGAA
GGGCATCGACTTCAAGGAGGACGGCAACATCCTGGGGCACAAGCTGGAGTACAACTACAACAGCCACAAC
GTCTATATCATGGCCGACAAGCAGAAGAACGGCATCAAGGTGAACTTCAAGATCCGCCACAACATCGAGG
ACGGCAGCGTGCAGCTCGCCGACCACTACCAGCAGAACACCCCCATCGGCGACGGCCCCGTGCTGCTGCC
CGACAACCACTACCTGAGCACCCAGTCCGCCCTGAGCAAAGACCCCAACGAGAAGCGCGATCACATGGTC
CTGCTGGAGTTCGTGACCGCCGCCGGGATCACTCTCGGCATGGACGAGCTGTACAAGTAAGAACGACCAG
GAATTCGATATCAAGCTTGTCGACCTAGTTCTAGAGGATCCAGACATGATAAGATACATTGATGAGTTTG
GACAAACCACAACTAGAATGCAGTGAAAAAAATGCTTTATTTGTGAAATTTGTGATGCTATTGCTTTATT
TGTAACCATTATAAGCTGCAATAAACAAGTTAACAACAACAATTGCATTCATTTTATGTTTCAGGTTCAG
GGGGAGGTGTGGGAGGTTTTTTAAAGCAAGTAAAACCTCTACAAATGTGGTATGGCTGATTATGATCCTG
CAAGCCTCGTCGTCCTGGCCGGACCACGCTATCTGTGCAAGGTCCCCGGCCCCGGACGCGCGCTCCATGA
GCAGAGCGCCCGCCGCCGAGGCGAAGACTCGGGCGGCGCCCTGCCCGTCCCACCAGGTCAACAGGCGGTA
ACCGGCCTCTTCATCGGGAATGCGCGCGACCTTCAGCATCGCCGGCATGTCCCCCTGGCGGACGGGAAGT
ATCCAGCTCGACCAAGCTGGCCGCGTCGAGTGAAGACGAAAGGGCCTCGTGATACGCCTATTTTTATAGG
TTAATGTCATGATAATAATGGTTTCTTAGACGTCAGGTGGCACTTTTCGGGGAAATGTGCGCGGAACCCC
TATTTGTTTATTTTTCTAAATACATTCAAATATGTATCCGCTCATGAGACAATAACCCTGATAAATGCTT
CAATAATATTGAAAAAGGAAGAGTATGAGTATTCAACATTTCCGTGTCGCCCTTATTCCCTTTTTTGCGG
CATTTTGCCTTCCTGTTTTTGCTCACCCAGAAACGCTGGTGAAAGTAAAAGATGCTGAAGATCAGTTGGG
TGCACGAGTGGGTTACATCGAACTGGATCTCAACAGCGGTAAGATCCTTGAGAGTTTTCGCCCCGAAGAA
CGTTTTCCAATGATGAGCACTTTTAAAGTTCTGCTATGTGGCGCGGTATTATCCCGTGTTGACGCCGGGC
AAGAGCAACTCGGTCGCCGCATACACTATTCTCAGAATGACTTGGTTGAGTACTCACCAGTCACAGAAAA
GCATCTTACGGATGGCATGACAGTAAGAGAATTATGCAGTGCTGCCATAACCATGAGTGATAACACTGCG
GCCAACTTACTTCTGACAACGATCGGAGGACCGAAGGAGCTAACCGCTTTTTTGCACAACATGGGGGATC
ATGTAACTCGCCTTGATCGTTGGGAACCGGAGCTGAATGAAGCCATACCAAACGACGAGCGTGACACCAC
GATGCCTGTAGCAATGGCAACAACGTTGCGCAAACTATTAACTGGCGAACTACTTACTCTAGCTTCCCGG
CAACAATTAATAGACTGGATGGAGGCGGATAAAGTTGCAGGACCACTTCTGCGCTCGGCCCTTCCGGCTG
GCTGGTTTATTGCTGATAAATCTGGAGCCGGTGAGCGTGGGTCTCGCGGTATCATTGCAGCACTGGGGCC
AGATGGTAAGCCCTCCCGTATCGTAGTTATCTACACGACGGGGAGTCAGGCAACTATGGATGAACGAAAT
AGACAGATCGCTGAGATAGGTGCCTCACTGATTAAGCATTGGTAACTGTCAGACCAAGTTTACTCATATA
TACTTTAGATTGATTTAAAACTTCATTTTTAATTTAAAAGGATCTAGGTGAAGATCCTTTTTGATAATCT
CATGACCAAAATCCCTTAACGTGAGTTTTCGTTCCACTGAGCGTCAGACCCCGTAGAAAAGATCAAAGGA
TCTTCTTGAGATCCTTTTTTTCTGCGCGTAATCTGCTGCTTGCAAACAAAAAAACCACCGCTACCAGCGG
TGGTTTGTTTGCCGGATCAAGAGCTACCAACTCTTTTTCCGAAGGTAACTGGCTTCAGCAGAGCGCAGAT
ACCAAATACTGTTCTTCTAGTGTAGCCGTAGTTAGGCCACCACTTCAAGAACTCTGTAGCACCGCCTACA
TACCTCGCTCTGCTAATCCTGTTACCAGTGGCTGCTGCCAGTGGCGATAAGTCGTGTCTTACCGGGTTGG
ACTCAAGACGATAGTTACCGGATAAGGCGCAGCGGTCGGGCTGAACGGGGGGTTCGTGCACACAGCCCAG
CTTGGAGCGAACGACCTACACCGAACTGAGATACCTACAGCGTGAGCTATGAGAAAGCGCCACGCTTCCC
GAAGGGAGAAAGGCGGACAGGTATCCGGTAAGCGGCAGGGTCGGAACAGGAGAGCGCACGAGGGAGCTTC
CAGGGGGAAACGCCTGGTATCTTTATAGTCCTGTCGGGTTTCGCCACCTCTGACTTGAGCGTCGATTTTT
GTGATGCTCGTCAGGGGGGCGGAGCCTATGGAAAAACGCCAGCAACGCGGCCTTTTTACGGTTCCTGGCC
TTTTGCTGGCCTTTTGCTCACATGTTCTTTCCTGCGTTATCCCCTGATTCTGTGGATAACCGTATTACCG
CCTTTGAGTGAGCTGATACCGCTCGCCGCAGCCGAACGACCGAGCGCAGCGAGTCAGTGAGCGAGGAAGC
GGAAG
