>Addgene plasmid #203152 | Salsa-BC311-P4G3 | depositor partial sequence | sequence record 394025 | BC311
GAACGACCAG
